Addgene plasmid #20397: pNC891
Depositing lab: Beverly Errede. Depositing organization: University of North Carolina at Chapel Hill. Publication: A family of destabilized cyan fluorescent proteins as transcriptional reporters in S. cerevisiae. Hackett EA, Esch RK, Maleri S, Errede B. Yeast. 2006 Apr 15. 23(5):333-49. 10.1002/yea.1358 PubMed 16598699.
Backbone
  Vector backbone: pUC118
  Backbone size w/o insert (bp): 3162
  Vector type: Yeast Expression
Growth in bacteria
  Bacterial resistance: Ampicillin, 100 μg/mL
  Growth temperature: 37°C
  Growth strain: DH5alpha
  Copy number: High Copy
Gene/Insert
  Gene/Insert name: YFP-reporter
  Insert size (bp): 2585
  Mutation: X=M (see schematic)
  Cloning method: Restriction Enzyme; 5′ cloning site Sac1 (not destroyed); 3′ cloning site SalI (not destroyed)
  Sequencing primers: 5′ SP6; 3′ pHyblex-rev
Terms and licenses: Academic/Nonprofit Terms; Industry Terms: Not Available to Industry
Depositor comments: See attachments for details Cassette: YFP-reporter; UAS: ADH1; X: M; Linker:none
How to cite: pNC891 was a gift from Beverly Errede (Addgene plasmid # 20397 ; http://n2t.net/addgene:20397 ; RRID:Addgene_20397)
