[The description below was written by a language model from this plasmid's Addgene catalogue record and pLannotate feature annotations shown in this document.]
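Description:
pNC891 is a yeast reporter plasmid built, according to the catalogue entry, on the pUC118 backbone and carrying a roughly 2.6 kb "YFP-reporter" cassette cloned between SacI and SalI sites. It is propagated in E. coli as a high-copy plasmid through its ColE1/pUC-type origin and is selected with ampicillin through the β-lactamase gene and its native promoter. The feature table shows no yeast replication origin or centromere (no 2μ or CEN/ARS element). This absence, together with a fragment of ADH1 coding sequence lying downstream of the marker, suggests the cassette is meant to be integrated into the yeast genome rather than maintained episomally, although the record does not say this explicitly.

The reporter unit consists of S. cerevisiae ADH1 promoter sequence (the depositor lists the UAS as ADH1) driving a fluorescent protein open reading frame, followed by the ADH1 terminator. The annotation software labels the coding sequence as Aequorea GFP, which is expected for a GFP-derived yellow variant. The depositor describes it as YFP with X = M and no linker. In the associated work on destabilized fluorescent proteins, this notation most likely refers to the residue position that determines protein stability, but the record defers the details to an attached schematic. Next to the reporter is a kanMX module, which provides G418 (geneticin) selection in yeast. SP6 and T7 promoters flank the insert region and serve mainly as sequencing primer sites, and small lacI, rop and bom fragments are backbone remnants.

The plasmid belongs to a family of transcriptional reporter constructs for S. cerevisiae. With constitutive ADH1 regulatory sequence driving YFP, it plausibly serves as a reference or control reporter alongside regulated cyan reporters.
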