Features (pLannotate 1.2.2; 13 found; start..end, strand, type, name):
     67..463     +  promoter       ADH1 promoter: S. cerevisiae ADH1; promoter for alcohol dehydrogenase 1
    494..1207    +  CDS            GFP: Aequoria victoria green fluorescent protein
   1228..1415    +  terminator     ADH1 terminator: S. cerevisiae ADH1; transcription terminator for the S. cerevisiae alcohol dehydrogenase 1 (ADH1) gene
   1490..2846    +  gene           kanMX: yeast selectable marker conferring kanamycin resistance (Wach et al., 1994)
   2890..3342    +  CDS            ADH1 (fragment): ADH1_YEAST - Also known as ADC1. Experimental evidence at protein level: Swiss-Prot protein existence level 1. This isozyme preferentially catalyzes the conversion of primary unbranched alcohols to their corresponding aldehydes. Also shows activity toward secondary alcohols. From Saccharomyces cerevisiae (strain ATCC 204508 / S288c) (Baker's yeast).
   3385..3403    -  promoter       T7 promoter: promoter for bacteriophage T7 RNA polymerase
   3425..3478    -  CDS            lacI (fragment): lac repressor; lacI; The lac repressor binds to the lac operator to inhibit transcription in E. coli. This inhibition can be relieved by adding lactose or isopropyl-β-D-thiogalactopyranoside (IPTG).
   3661..4249    -  rep_origin     ori: high-copy-number ColE1/pMB1/pBR322/pUC origin of replication
   4420..5280    -  CDS            AmpR: β-lactamase; bla; confers resistance to ampicillin, carbenicillin, and related antibiotics
   5281..5385    -  promoter       AmpR promoter: bla
   5480..5515    +  CDS            rop (fragment): Rop protein, which maintains plasmids at low copy number; rop
   5617..5668    +  misc_feature   bom (fragment): basis of mobility region from pBR322
   5731..2       +  promoter       SP6 promoter (across the origin): promoter for bacteriophage SP6 RNA polymerase
>Addgene plasmid #20397 | pNC891 | depositor full sequence | sequence record 9606 | Author sequence
GAACGCGGCCGCCAGCTGAAGCTTCGTACGCTGCAGGTCGACTATTGAAGTAATAATAGGCGCATGCAAC
TTCTTTTCTTTTTTTTTCTTTTCTCTCTCCCCCGTTGTTGTCTCACCATATCCGCAATGACAAAAAAATG
ATGGAAGACACTAAAGGAAAAAATTAACGACAAAGACAGCACCAACAGATGTCGTTGTTCCAGAGCTGAT
GAGGGGTATCTCGAAGCACACGAAACTTTTTCCTTCCTTCATTCACGCACACTACTCTCTAATGAGCAAC
GGTATACGGCCTTCCTTCCAGTTACTTGAATTTGAAATAAAAAAAAGTTTGCTGTCTTGCTATCAAGTAT
AAATAGACCTGCAATTATTAATCTTTTGTTTCCTCGTCATTGTTCTCGTTCCCTTTCTTCCTTGTTTCTT
TTTCTGCACAATATTTCAAGCTATACCAAGCATACAATCAACTATCTCATATACAATGCCCGGGTTAATT
AACAGTAAAGGAGAAGAACTTTTCACTGGAGTTGTCCCAATTCTTGTTGAATTAGATGGTGATGTTAATG
GGCACAAATTTTCTGTCAGTGGAGAGGGTGAAGGTGATGCAACATACGGAAAACTTACCCTTAAATTTAT
TTGCACTACTGGAAAACTACCTGTTCCATGGCCAACACTTGTCACTACTTTCGGTTATGGTCTAAAATGC
TTTGCTAGATACCCAGATCATATGAAACGGCATGACTTTTTCAAGAGTGCCATGCCCGAAGGTTATGTAC
AGGAAAGAACTATATTTTTCAAAGATGACGGGAACTACAAGACACGTGCTGAAGTCAAGTTTGAAGGTGA
TACCCTTGTTAATAGAATCGAGTTAAAAGGTATTGATTTTAAAGAAGATGGAAACATTCTTGGACACAAA
TTGGAATACAACTATAACTCACACAATGTATACATCATGGCAGACAAACAAAAGAATGGAATCAAAGTTA
ACTTCAAAATTAGACACAACATTGAAGATGGAAGCGTTCAACTAGCAGACCATTATCAACAAAATACTCC
AATTGGCGATGGCCCTGTCCTTTTACCAGACAACCATTACCTGTCCTATCAATCTGCCCTTTCGAAAGAT
CCCAACGAAAAGAGAGACCACATGGTCCTTCTTGAGTTTGTAACAGCTGCTGGGATTACACATGGCATGG
ATGAACTATACAAATAGGGCGCGCCACTTCTAAATAAGCGAATTTCTTATGATTTATGATTTTTATTATT
AAATAAGTTATAAAAAAAATAAGTGTATACAAATTTTAAAGTGACTCTTAGGTTTTAAAACGAAAATTCT
TATTCTTGAGTAACTCTTTCCTGTAGGTCAGGTTGCTTTCTCAGGTATAGTATGAGGTCGCTCTTATTGA
CCACACCTCTACCGGCAGATCCGCTAGGGATAACAGGGTAATATAGATCTGTTTAGCTTGCCTCGTCCCC
GCCGGGTCACCCGGCCAGCGACATGGAGGCCCAGAATACCCTCCTTGACAGTCTTGACGTGCGCAGCTCA
GGGGCATGATGTGACTGTCGCCCGTACATTTAGCCCATACATCCCCATGTATAATCATTTGCATCCATAC
ATTTTGATGGCCGCACGGCGCGAAGCAAAAATTACGGCTCCTCGCTGCAGACCTGCGAGCAGGGAAACGC
TCCCCTCACAGACGCGTTGAATTGTCCCCACGCCGCGCCCCTGTAGAGAAATATAAAAGGTTAGGATTTG
CCACTGAGGTTCTTCTTTCATATACTTCCTTTTAAAATCTTGCTAGGATACAGTTCTCACATCACATCCG
AACATAAACAACCATGGGTAAGGAAAAGACTCACGTTTCGAGGCCGCGATTAAATTCCAACATGGATGCT
GATTTATATGGGTATAAATGGGCTCGCGATAATGTCGGGCAATCAGGTGCGACAATCTATCGATTGTATG
GGAAGCCCGATGCGCCAGAGTTGTTTCTGAAACATGGCAAAGGTAGCGTTGCCAATGATGTTACAGATGA
GATGGTCAGACTAAACTGGCTGACGGAATTTATGCCTCTTCCGACCATCAAGCATTTTATCCGTACTCCT
GATGATGCATGGTTACTCACCACTGCGATCCCCGGCAAAACAGCATTCCAGGTATTAGAAGAATATCCTG
ATTCAGGTGAAAATATTGTTGATGCGCTGGCAGTGTTCCTGCGCCGGTTGCATTCGATTCCTGTTTGTAA
TTGTCCTTTTAACAGCGATCGCGTATTTCGTCTCGCTCAGGCGCAATCACGAATGAATAACGGTTTGGTT
GATGCGAGTGATTTTGATGACGAGCGTAATGGCTGGCCTGTTGAACAAGTCTGGAAAGAAATGCATAAGC
TTTTGCCATTCTCACCGGATTCAGTCGTCACTCATGGTGATTTCTCACTTGATAACCTTATTTTTGACGA
GGGGAAATTAATAGGTTGTATTGATGTTGGACGAGTCGGAATCGCAGACCGATACCAGGATCTTGCCATC
CTATGGAACTGCCTCGGTGAGTTTTCTCCTTCATTACAGAAACGGCTTTTTCAAAAATATGGTATTGATA
ATCCTGATATGAATAAATTGCAGTTTCATTTGATGCTCGATGAGTTTTTCTAATCAGTACTGACAATAAA
AAGATTCTTGTTTTCAAGAACTTGTCATTTGTATAGTTTTTTTATATTGTAGTTGTTCTATTTTAATCAA
ATGTTAGCGTGATTTATATTTTTTTTCGCCTCGACATCATCTGCCCAGATGCGAAGTTAAGTGCGCAGAA
AGTAATATCATGCGTCAATCGTATGTGAATGCTGGTCGCTATACTGCTGTCGATTCGATACTAACGCCGC
CATCCAGTTTAAACGAGCTCAAAAAGGTGTTATCTTCTACGAATCCCACGGTAAGTTGGAATACAAAGAT
ATTCCAGTTCCAAAGCCAAAGGCCAACGAATTGTTGATCAACGTTAAATACTCTGGTGTCTGTCACACTG
ACTTGCACGCTTGGCACGGTGACTGGCCATTGCCAGTTAAGCTACCATTAGTCGGTGGTCACGAAGGTGC
CGGTGTCGTTGTCGGCATGGGTGAAAACGTTAAGGGCTGGAAGATCGGTGACTACGCCGGTATCAAATGG
TTGAACGGTTCTTGTATGGCCTGTGAATACTGTGAATTGGGTAACGAATCCAACTGTCCTCACGCTGACT
TGTCTGGTTACACCCACGACGGTTCTTTCCAACAATACGCTACCGCTGACGCTGTTCAAGCCGCTCACAT
TCCTCAAGGTACCGACTTGGCCCAAGTCGCCCCCATCTTGTGTGCTGATATCAGATCCACTAGTGGCCTA
TGCGGCCGCGGATCTGCCGGTCTCCCTATAGTGAGTCGTATTAATTTCGATAAGCCAGGTTAACCTGCAT
TAATGAATCGGCCAACGCGCGGGGAGAGGCGGTTTGCGTATTGGGCGCTCTTCCGCTTCCTCGCTCACTG
ACTCGCTGCGCTCGGTCGTTCGGCTGCGGCGAGCGGTATCAGCTCACTCAAAGGCGGTAATACGGTTATC
CACAGAATCAGGGGATAACGCAGGAAAGAACATGTGAGCAAAAGGCCAGCAAAAGGCCAGGAACCGTAAA
AAGGCCGCGTTGCTGGCGTTTTTCCATAGGCTCCGCCCCCCTGACGAGCATCACAAAAATCGACGCTCAA
GTCAGAGGTGGCGAAACCCGACAGGACTATAAAGATACCAGGCGTTTCCCCCTGGAAGCTCCCTCGTGCG
CTCTCCTGTTCCGACCCTGCCGCTTACCGGATACCTGTCCGCCTTTCTCCCTTCGGGAAGCGTGGCGCTT
TCTCAATGCTCACGCTGTAGGTATCTCAGTTCGGTGTAGGTCGTTCGCTCCAAGCTGGGCTGTGTGCACG
AACCCCCCGTTCAGCCCGACCGCTGCGCCTTATCCGGTAACTATCGTCTTGAGTCCAACCCGGTAAGACA
CGACTTATCGCCACTGGCAGCAGCCACTGGTAACAGGATTAGCAGAGCGAGGTATGTAGGCGGTGCTACA
GAGTTCTTGAAGTGGTGGCCTAACTACGGCTACACTAGAAGGACAGTATTTGGTATCTGCGCTCTGCTGA
AGCCAGTTACCTTCGGAAAAAGAGTTGGTAGCTCTTGATCCGGCAAACAAACCACCGCTGGTAGCGGTGG
TTTTTTTGTTTGCAAGCAGCAGATTACGCGCAGAAAAAAAGGATCTCAAGAAGATCCTTTGATCTTTTCT
ACGGGGTCTGACGCTCAGTGGAACGAAAACTCACGTTAAGGGATTTTGGTCATGAGATTATCAAAAAGGA
TCTTCACCTAGATCCTTTTAAATTAAAAATGAAGTTTTAAATCAATCTAAAGTATATATGAGTAAACTTG
GTCTGACAGTTACCAATGCTTAATCAGTGAGGCACCTATCTCAGCGATCTGTCTATTTCGTTCATCCATA
GTTGCCTGACTCCCCGTCGTGTAGATAACTACGATACGGGAGGGCTTACCATCTGGCCCCAGTGCTGCAA
TGATACCGCGAGACCCACGCTCACCGGCTCCAGATTTATCAGCAATAAACCAGCCAGCCGGAAGGGCCGA
GCGCAGAAGTGGTCCTGCAACTTTATCCGCCTCCATCCAGTCTATTAATTGTTGCCGGGAAGCTAGAGTA
AGTAGTTCGCCAGTTAATAGTTTGCGCAACGTTGTTGCCATTGCTACAGGCATCGTGGTGTCACGCTCGT
CGTTTGGTATGGCTTCATTCAGCTCCGGTTCCCAACGATCAAGGCGAGTTACATGATCCCCCATGTTGTG
CAAAAAAGCGGTTAGCTCCTTCGGTCCTCCGATCGTTGTCAGAAGTAAGTTGGCCGCAGTGTTATCACTC
ATGGTTATGGCAGCACTGCATAATTCTCTTACTGTCATGCCATCCGTAAGATGCTTTTCTGTGACTGGTG
AGTACTCAACCAAGTCATTCTGAGAATAGTGTATGCGGCGACCGAGTTGCTCTTGCCCGGCGTCAATACG
GGATAATACCGCGCCACATAGCAGAACTTTAAAAGTGCTCATCATTGGAAAACGTTCTTCGGGGCGAAAA
CTCTCAAGGATCTTACCGCTGTTGAGATCCAGTTCGATGTAACCCACTCGTGCACCCAACTGATCTTCAG
CATCTTTTACTTTCACCAGCGTTTCTGGGTGAGCAAAAACAGGAAGGCAAAATGCCGCAAAAAAGGGAAT
AAGGGCGACACGGAAATGTTGAATACTCATACTCTTCCTTTTTCAATATTATTGAAGCATTTATCAGGGT
TATTGTCTCATGAGCGGATACATATTTGAATGTATTTAGAAAAATAAACAAATAGGGGTTCCGCGCACAT
TTCCCCGAAAAGTGCCACCTGACGTCTAAGAAACCATTATTATCATGACATTAACCTATAAAAATAGGCG
TATCACGAGGCCCTTTCGTCTCGCGCGTTTCGGTGATGACGGTGAAAACCTCTGACACATGCAGCTCCCG
GAGACGGTCACAGCTTGTCTGTAAGCGGATGCCGGGAGCAGACAAGCCCGTCAGGGCGCGTCAGCGGGTG
TTGGCGGGTGTCGGGGCTGGCTTAACTATGCGGCATCAGAGCAGATTGTACTGAGAGTGCACCATATGGA
CATATTGTCGTTAGAACGCGGCTACAATTAATACATAACCTTATGTATCATACACATACGATTTAGGTGA
CACTATA
