>Addgene plasmid #20397 | pNC891 | addgene partial sequence | sequence record 26514 | 20397 with SP6
TACGCTGCAGGTCGACTATTGAAGTAATAATAGGCGCATGCAACTTCTTTTCTTTTTTTTTCTTTTCTCT
CTCCCCCGTTGTTGTCTCACCATATCCGCAATGACAAAAAAATGATGGAAGACACTAAAGGAAAAAATTA
ACGACAAAGACAGCACCAACAGATGTCGTTGTTCCAGAGCTGATGAGGGGTATCTCGAAGCACACGAAAC
TTTTTCCTTCCTTCATTCACGCACACTACTCTCTAATGAGCAACGGTATACGGCCTTCCTTCCAGTTACT
TGAATTTGAAATAAAAAAAAGTTTGCTGTCTTGCTATCAAGTATAAATAGACCTGCAATTATTAATCTTT
TGTTTCCTCGTCATTGTTCTCGTTCCCTTTCTTCCTTGTTTCTTTTTCTGCACAATATTTCAAGCTATAC
CAAGCATACAATCAACTATCTCATATACAATGCCCGGGTTAATTAACAGTAAAGGAGAAGAACTTTTCAC
TGGAGTTGTCCCAATTCTTGTTGAATTAGATGGTGATGTTAATGGGCACAAATTTTCTGTCAGTGGAGAG
GGTGAAGGTGATGCAACATACGGAAAACTTACCCTTAAATTTATTTGCACTACTGGAAAACTACCTGTTC
CATGGCCAACACTTGTCACTACTTTCGGTTATGGTCTAAAATGCTTTGCTAGATACCCAGATCATATGAA
ACGGCATGACTTTTTCAAGAGTGCCATGCCCGAAGGTTATGTACAGGAAAGAACTATATTTTTCAAAGAT
GACGGGAACTACAAGACACGTGCTGAAGTCAAGTTTGAAGGTGATACCCTTGTTAATAGAATCGAGTTAA
AAGGNATTGATTTTAAAGAANANGGAAACATTCTNGN
